Addgene plasmid #149084: pGBW-m4046511
Purpose: Yeast Expression plasmid for SARS-CoV-2 3C-like proteinase
Depositing lab: Ginkgo Bioworks & Benjie Chen. Depositing organization: Ginkgo Bioworks.
Backbone
  Vector backbone: AmpR; 2u URA3
  Backbone size w/o insert (bp): 4078
  Vector type: Yeast Expression
  Selectable markers: URA3
Growth in bacteria
  Bacterial resistance: Ampicillin, 100 μg/mL
  Growth temperature: 37°C
  Growth strain: DH5alpha
  Copy number: High Copy
Gene/Insert
  Gene/Insert name: SARS-CoV-2 3C-like proteinase
  Species: S. cerevisiae (budding yeast); Severe acute respiratory syndrome coronavirus 2
  Insert size (bp): 911
  Mutation: wt
  Entrez Gene: ORF1ab (a.k.a. GU280_gp01)
  Promoter: pTEF1
  Tag / fusion protein: Cleavable thrombin;3xFLAG (C terminal on backbone)
  Cloning method: Unknown
Resource information
  A portion of this plasmid was derived from a plasmid made by: GinkgoBioworks
Depositor comments: NCBI Reference Sequence: YP_009725301.1. Created by gene synthesis with Not1 site. NGS used for QC was performed by Ginkgo and may not fully cover the entire plasmid.
How to cite: pGBW-m4046511 was a gift from Ginkgo Bioworks & Benjie Chen (Addgene plasmid # 149084 ; http://n2t.net/addgene:149084 ; RRID:Addgene_149084)
