[The description below was written by a language model from this plasmid's Addgene catalogue record and pLannotate feature annotations shown in this document.]
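Description:
pGBW-m4046511 is an episomal yeast expression plasmid for producing the SARS-CoV-2 3C-like proteinase (the main protease released from the ORF1ab polyprotein) in Saccharomyces cerevisiae. It is an E. coli–yeast shuttle vector. In bacteria it replicates from a high-copy ColE1/pUC-type origin and is selected with ampicillin through a β-lactamase gene that the annotation places downstream of a cat promoter. In yeast it is maintained by the 2μ origin, which gives multicopy episomal propagation. Selection there uses the URA3 auxotrophic marker, which complements uracil auxotrophy and can be counterselected with 5-FOA. Short phage and bacterial terminators (T3Te, T7Te, tonB) flank the bacterial modules, presumably to insulate them from read-through transcription. A short segment annotated as rop lies next to AmpR, although the catalogue lists the plasmid as high copy.

The wild-type protease coding sequence of about 0.9 kb was made by gene synthesis. The listing of budding yeast alongside the virus as the insert species may indicate adaptation for yeast, but the record does not say so explicitly. The insert is driven by the strong constitutive TEF1 promoter and terminated by the CYC1 terminator. The backbone supplies a C-terminal thrombin-cleavable 3xFLAG tag for immunodetection or affinity purification and later tag removal, though the automated annotation detects only a fragment of the 3xFLAG sequence. The annotation matches the insert to the SARS-CoV-2 replicase polyprotein 1a, but the functional text attached to it describes nsp10 and is a generic database artefact rather than a description of this insert. The depositor notes that the sequencing used for quality control may not cover the whole plasmid. The record gives no specific application beyond yeast expression of the protease.
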