Features (pLannotate 1.2.2; 14 found; start..end, strand, type, name):
     10..417     +  promoter       TEF1 promoter: S. cerevisiae TEF1; promoter for EF-1α
    434..1345    +  CDS            R1A_SARS2 (fragment): Experimental evidence at protein level: Swiss-Prot protein existence level 1. [Non-structural protein 10]: Plays a pivotal role in viral transcription by stimulating both nsp14 3'-5' exoribonuclease and nsp16 2'-O-methyltransferase activities. Therefore plays an essential role in viral mRNAs cap methylation. From Severe acute respiratory syndrome coronavirus 2 (2019-nCoV) (SARS-CoV-2).
   1363..1380    +  CDS            3xFLAG (fragment): three tandem FLAG® epitope tags, followed by an enterokinase cleavage site
   1458..1630    +  terminator     CYC1 terminator (fragment): S. cerevisiae CYC1; transcription terminator for CYC1
   1666..1842    +  promoter       URA3 promoter (fragment): S. cerevisiae URA3
   1843..2646    +  CDS            URA3: orotidine-5'-phosphate decarboxylase, required for uracil biosynthesis; S. cerevisiae URA3; yeast auxotrophic marker, counterselectable with 5-fluoroorotic acid (5-FOA)
   2729..3711    -  rep_origin     2μ ori: yeast 2μ plasmid origin of replication
   3789..3818    +  terminator     T3Te terminator: phage T3 early transcription terminator
   3840..4427    +  rep_origin     ori: high-copy-number ColE1/pMB1/pBR322/pUC origin of replication
   4439..4466    -  terminator     T7Te terminator: phage T7 early transcription terminator
   4490..4681    -  CDS            rop: Rop protein, which maintains plasmids at low copy number; rop
   4682..5542    -  CDS            AmpR: β-lactamase; bla; confers resistance to ampicillin, carbenicillin, and related antibiotics
   5543..5645    -  promoter       cat promoter: promoter of the E. coli cat gene encoding chloramphenicol acetyltransferase
   5646..5677    -  terminator     tonB terminator: bidirectional E. coli tonB-P14 transcription terminator
>Addgene plasmid #149084 | pGBW-m4046511 | addgene full sequence | sequence record 298030 | Ginkgo NGS Result
GCGGCCGCCCCACACACCATAGCTTCAAAATGTTTCTACTCCTTTTTTACTCTTCCAGATTTTCTCGGAC
TCCGCGCATCGCCGTACCACTTCAAAACACCCAAGCACAGCATACTAAATTTCCCCTCTTTCTTCCTCTA
GGGTGTCGTTAATTACCCGTACTAAAGGTTTGGAAAAGAAAAAAGAGACCGCCTCGTTTCTTTTTCTTCG
TCGAAAAAGGCAATAAAAATTTTTATCACGTTTCTTTTTCTTGAAAATTTTTTTTTTTGATTTTTTTCTC
TTTCGATGACCTCCCATTGATATTTAAGTTAATAAACGGTCTTCAATTTCTCAAGTTTCAGTTTCATTTT
TCTTGTTCTATTACAACTTTTTTTACTTCTTGCTCATTAGAAAGAAAGCATAGCAATCTAATCTAAGTTT
TAATTACAAAATGGGTTTTAGAAAAATGGCATTCCCATCTGGTAAAGTTGAGGGTTGTATGGTACAAGTA
ACTTGTGGTACAACTACACTTAACGGTCTTTGGCTTGATGACGTAGTTTACTGTCCAAGACATGTGATCT
GCACCTCTGAAGACATGCTTAACCCTAATTATGAAGATTTACTCATTCGTAAGTCTAATCATAATTTCTT
GGTACAGGCTGGTAATGTTCAACTCAGGGTTATTGGACATTCTATGCAAAATTGTGTACTTAAGCTTAAG
GTTGATACAGCCAATCCTAAGACACCTAAGTATAAGTTTGTTCGCATTCAACCAGGACAGACTTTTTCAG
TGTTAGCTTGTTACAATGGTTCACCATCTGGTGTTTACCAATGTGCTATGAGGCCCAATTTCACTATTAA
GGGTTCATTCCTTAATGGTTCATGTGGTAGTGTTGGTTTTAACATAGATTATGACTGTGTCTCTTTTTGT
TACATGCACCATATGGAATTACCAACTGGAGTTCATGCTGGCACAGACTTAGAAGGTAACTTTTATGGAC
CTTTTGTTGACAGGCAAACAGCACAAGCAGCTGGTACGGACACAACTATTACAGTTAATGTTTTAGCTTG
GTTGTACGCTGCTGTTATAAATGGAGACAGGTGGTTTCTCAATCGATTTACCACAACTCTTAATGACTTT
AACCTTGTGGCTATGAAGTACAATTATGAACCTCTAACACAAGACCATGTTGACATACTAGGACCTCTTT
CTGCTCAAACTGGAATTGCCGTTTTAGATATGTGTGCTTCATTAAAAGAATTACTGCAAAATGGTATGAA
TGGACGTACCATATTGGGTAGTGCTTTATTAGAAGATGAATTTACACCTTTTGATGTTGTTAGACAATGC
TCAGGTGTTACTTTCCTCGTGCCGAGAGGTTCTGATTATAAAGATCATGATGGTGATTATAAAGATCATG
ATATTGATTATAAAGATGATGATGATAAATAAACAGGCCCCTTTTCCTTTGTCGATATCATGTAATTAGT
TATGTCACGCTTACATTCACGCCCTCCTCCCACATCCGCTCTAACCGAAAAGGAAGGAGTTAGACAACCT
GAAGTCTAGGTCCCTATTTATTTTTTTTAATAGTTATGTTAGTATTAAGAACGTTATTTATATTTCAAAT
TTTTCTTTTTTTTCTGTACAAAGCGGCCGCCGAACCACTAGTGCACTGCAGTACACGGTTTCCTTGAAAT
TTTTTTGATTCGGTAATCTCCGAACAGAAGGAAGAACGAAGGAAGGAGCACAGACTTAGATTGGTATATA
TACGCATATGTAGTGTTGAAGAAACATGAAATTGCCCAGTATTCTTAACCCAACTGCACAGAACAAAAAC
GTGCAGGAAACGAAGATAAATCATGTCGAAAGCTACATATAAGGAACGTGCTGCTACTCATCCTAGTCCT
GTTGCTGCCAAGCTATTTAATATCATGCACGAAAAGCAAACAAACTTGTGTGCTTCATTGGATGTTCGTA
CCACCAAGGAATTACTGGAGTTAGTTGAAGCATTAGGTCCCAAAATTTGTTTACTAAAAACACATGTGGA
TATCTTGACTGATTTTTCCATGGAGGGCACAGTTAAGCCGCTAAAGGCATTATCCGCCAAGTACAATTTT
TTACTCTTCGAGGACAGAAAATTTGCTGACATTGGTAATACAGTCAAATTGCAGTACTCTGCGGGTGTAT
ACAGAATAGCAGAATGGGCAGACATTACGAATGCACACGGTGTGGTGGGCCCAGGTATTGTTAGCGGTTT
GAAGCAGGCGGCAGAAGAAGTAACAAAGGAACCTAGAGGCCTTTTGATGTTAGCAGAATTGTCATGCAAG
GGCTCCCTATCTACTGGAGAATATACTAAGGGTACTGTTGACATTGCGAAGAGCGACAAAGATTTTGTTA
TCGGCTTTATTGCTCAAAGAGACATGGGTGGAAGAGATGAAGGTTACGATTGGTTGATTATGACACCCGG
TGTGGGTTTAGATGACAAGGGAGATGCATTGGGTCAACAGTATAGAACCGTGGATGATGTGGTTTCTACA
GGATCTGACATTATTATTGTTGGAAGAGGACTATTTGCAAAGGGAAGGGATGCTAAGGTAGAGGGTGAAC
GTTACAGAAAAGCAGGCTGGGAAGCATATTTGAGAAGATGCGGCCAGCAAAACTAAAAAACTGTATTATA
AGTAAATGCATGTATACTAAACTCACAAATTAGAGCTTCAATTTAATTATATCAGTTATTACCCGAGTAA
CGAAGCATCTGTGCTTCATTTTGTAGAACAAAAATGCAACGCGAGAGCGCTAATTTTTCAAACAAAGAAT
CTGAGCTGCATTTTTACAGAACAGAAATGCAACGCGAAAGCGCTATTTTACCAACGAAGAATCTGTGCTT
CATTTTTGTAAAACAAAAATGCAACGCGAGAGCGCTAATTTTTCAAACAAAGAATCTGAGCTGCATTTTT
ACAGAACAGAAATGCAACGCGAGAGCGCTATTTTACCAACAAAGAATCTATACTTCTTTTTTGTTCTACA
AAAATGCATCCCGAGAGCGCTATTTTTCTAACAAAGCATCTTAGATTACTTTTTTTCTCCTTTGTGCGCT
CTATAATGCAGTCTCTTGATAACTTTTTGCACTGTAGGTCCGTTAAGGTTAGAAGAAGGCTACTTTGGTG
TCTATTTTCTCTTCCATAAAAAAAGCCTGACTCCACTTCCCGCGTTTACTGATTACTAGCGAAGCTGCGG
GTGCATTTTTTCAAGATAAAGGCATCCCCGATTATATTCTATACCGATGTGGATTGCGCATACTTTGTGA
ACAGAAAGTGATAGCGTTGATGATTCTTCATTGGTCAGAAAATTATGAACGGTTTCTTCTATTTTGTCTC
TATATACTACGTATAGGAAATGTTTACATTTTCGTATTGTTTTCGATTCACTCTATGAATAGTTCTTACT
ACAATTTTTTTGTCTAAAGAGTAATACTAGAGATAAACATAAAAAATGTAGAGGTCGAGTTTAGATGCAA
GTTCAAGGAGCGAAAGGTGGATGGGTAGGTTATATAGGGATATAGCACAGAGATATATAGCAAAGAGATA
CTTTTGAGCAATGTTTGTGGAAGCGGTATTCGCAATATTTTAGTAGCTCGTTACAGTCCGGTGCGTTTTT
GGTTTTTTGAAAGTGCGTCATCAGAGCGCTTTTGGTTTTCAAAAGCGCTCTGAAGTTCCTATACTTTCTA
GCTAGAGAATAGGAACTTCCCGAGCGGCCGCGTGTTACAAGCTTGACTCCAGCGTAACTGGACTGCAATC
AACTCACTGGCTCACCTTCACGGGTGGGCCTTTCTTCGGTAGAAAATCAAAGGATCTTCTTGAGATCCTT
TTTTTCTGCGCGTAATCTGCTGCTTGCAAACAAAAAAACCACCGCTACCAGCGGTGGTTTGTTTGCCGGA
TCAAGAGCTACCAACTCTTTTTCCGAGGTAACTGGCTTCAGCAGAGCGCAGATACCAAATACTGTTCTTC
TAGTGTAGCCGTAGTTAGGCCACCACTTCAAGAACTCTGTAGCACCGCCTACATACCTCGCTCTGCTAAT
CCTGTTACCAGTGGCTGCTGCCAGTGGCGATAAGTCGTGTCTTACCGGGTTGGACTCAAGACGATAGTTA
CCGGATAAGGCGCAGCGGTCGGGCTGAACGGGGGGTTCGTGCACACAGCCCAGCTTGGAGCGAACGACCT
ACACCGAACTGAGATACCTACAGCGTGAGCTATGAGAAAGCGCCACGCTTCCCGAAGGGAGAAAGGCGGA
CAGGTATCCGGTAAGCGGCAGGGTCGGAACAGGAGAGCGCACGAGGGAGCTTCCAGGGGTAAACGCCTGG
TATCTTTATAGTCCTGTCGGGTTTCGCCACCTCTGACTTGAGCATCGATTTTTGTGATGCTCGTCAGGGG
GGCGGAGCCTATGGAAAAACGCCAGCAACGCAGAAAGGCCCACCCGAAGGTGAGCCAGGTGATTACATTT
GGGCCCTCATCAGAGGTTTTCACCGTCATCACCGAAACGCGCGAGGCAGCTGCGGTAAAGCTCATCAGCG
TGGTCGTGAAGCGATTCACAGATGTCTGCCTGTTCATCCGCGTCCAGCTCGTTGAGTTTCTCCAGAAGCG
TTAATGTCTGGCTTCTGATAAAGCGGGCCATGTTAAGGGCGGTTTTTTCCTGTTTGGTCACTTACCAATG
CTTAATCAGTGAGGCACCTATCTCAGCGATCTGTCTATTTCGTTCATCCATAGTTGCCTGACTCCCCGTC
GTGTAGATAACTACGATGCGGGAGGGCTTACCATCTGGCCCCAGTGCTGCAATGATACCGCGAGACCCAC
GCTCACCGGCTCCAGATTTATCAGCAATAAACCAGCCAGCCGGGAGGGCCGAGCGCAGAAGTGATCCTGC
AACTTTATCCGCCTCCATCCAGTCTATTAATTGTTGCCGGGAAGCTAGAGTAAGTAGTTCGCCAGTTAAT
AGTTTGCGCAACGTTGTTGCCATTGCTACAGGCATCGTGGTGTCACGCTCGTCGTTTGGTATGGCTTCAT
TCAGCTCCGGTTCCCAACGATCAAGGCGAGTTACATGATCCCCCATGTTGTGCAAAAAAGCGGTTAGCTC
CTTCGGTCCTCCGATCGTTGCCAGAAGTAAGTTGGCCGCAGTGTTATCACTCATGGTTATGGCAGCACTG
CATAATTCTCTTACTGTCATGCCATCCGTGAGATGCTTTTCTGTGACTGGTGAGTACTCAACCAAGTCAT
TCTGAGAATAGTGTATGCGGCGACCGAGTTGCTCTTGCCCGGCGTCAATACGGGATAATACCGCGCCACA
TAGCAGAACTTTAAAAGTGCTCATCATTGGAAAACGTTCTTCGGGGCGTAAACTCTCAAGGATCTTACCG
CTGTTGAGATCCAGTTCGATGTAACCCACTCGTGCACCCAACTGATCTTCAGCATCTTTTACTTTCACCA
GCGTTTCTGGGTGAGCAAAAACAGGAAGGCAAAATGCCGCAAAAAAGGGAATAAGGGCGACACGGAAATG
TTGAATACTCATTTTAGCTTCCTTAGCTCCTGAAAATCTCGATAACTCAAAAAATACGCCCGGTAGTGAT
CTTATTTCATTATGGTGAAAGTTGGAACCTCTTACGTGCCGATCAAGTCAAAAGCCTCCGGTCGGAGGCT
TTTGACTTTCTGCTATGGAGGTCAGGTATGATTTAAATGGTCAGTTAGA
